Addgene plasmid #38143: pC-GoldyTALEN
Purpose: destination vector for the Golden Gate TALEN kit, directs expression of TALENs from a truncated CAGs promoter
Depositing lab: Daniel Carlson. Depositing organization: Recombinetics. Publication: Efficient TALEN-mediated gene knockout in livestock. Carlson DF, Tan W, Lillico SG, Stverakova D, Proudfoot C, Christian M, Voytas DF, Long CR, Whitelaw CB, Fahrenkrug SC. Proc Natl Acad Sci U S A. 2012 Oct 1. 10.1073/pnas.1211446109 PubMed 23027955.
Backbone
  Vector backbone: pBSK
  Backbone size w/o insert (bp): 4000
  Total vector size (bp): 5702
  Vector type: Mammalian Expression
Growth in bacteria
  Bacterial resistance: Ampicillin, 100 μg/mL
  Growth temperature: 37°C
  Growth strain: Top10
  Copy number: High Copy
Gene/Insert
  Gene/Insert name: GoldyTALEN (alt name: TALEN)
  Species: Synthetic
  Insert size (bp): 1800
  Mutation: Truncate at N and C terminous
  Promoter: miniCaggs
  Tag / fusion protein: FokI homodimer (C terminal on insert); AcV5 (N terminal on insert)
  Cloning method: Restriction Enzyme; 5′ cloning site Esp31 (destroyed during cloning); 3′ cloning site Esp31 (destroyed during cloning)
  Sequencing primers: 5′ CGTGACCGCAATGGAGGC; 3′ CACTGCATCCATGGCAGG
Resource information
  A portion of this plasmid was derived from a plasmid made by: A derivative of pTAL-Leu, a TALEN plasmid submitted by the Dan Voytas lab.
Terms and licenses: Academic/Nonprofit Terms; Industry Terms: Not Available to Industry
Depositor comments: For further reference, this plasmid was also used in the Bedell et al Nature 2012 publication (PMID 23000899). For more information on Carlson TALEN Add-On Plasmids please refer to: http://www.addgene.org/TALeffector/goldengate/add-ons/#carlson
How to cite: pC-GoldyTALEN was a gift from Daniel Carlson (Addgene plasmid # 38143 ; http://n2t.net/addgene:38143 ; RRID:Addgene_38143)
