[The description below was written by a language model from this plasmid's Addgene catalogue record and the feature table of its GenBank file.]
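Description:
pC-GoldyTALEN is a mammalian expression plasmid of about 5.7 kb, built on a pBSK (pBluescript-type) backbone. It serves as a destination vector for the Golden Gate TALEN assembly kit. It is propagated in E. coli at high copy number from a ColE1/pUC-type origin and selected with ampicillin through the bla gene. An f1 phage origin is also present. Part of the plasmid derives from pTAL-Leu, an earlier TALEN vector.

The payload is the synthetic GoldyTALEN scaffold, a TAL effector framework truncated at both its N and C termini. It is driven by a shortened CAG-type promoter ("miniCaggs"), annotated as the CMV immediate-early enhancer joined to the chicken beta-actin promoter, with a rabbit beta-globin intron primer site downstream. The reading frame begins with an SV40 nuclear localization signal and an AcV5 epitope tag. It ends in the nonspecific FokI cleavage domain in its homodimeric form, which must dimerize to cut DNA, so TALENs are used as pairs flanking a target site. Two SV40 polyadenylation signals follow.

Between the N- and C-terminal scaffold portions sits a reverse-oriented lacZ-alpha cassette with its lac promoter and operator. The catalogued Esp3I cloning sites are destroyed during cloning, which fits replacement of this stuffer by a custom repeat array, and loss of lacZ-alpha would allow blue/white screening, though the record does not say so explicitly. T7 and T3 promoters lie within the stuffer region. Finished constructs express site-specific nucleases in animal cells, and the associated work concerns TALEN-mediated gene knockout in livestock.
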