LOCUS       Exported 5701 bp ds-DNA circular SYN 12-MAY-2021
DEFINITION  destination vector for the Golden Gate TALEN kit, directs expression
            of TALENs from a truncated CAGs promoter.
ACCESSION   .
VERSION     .
KEYWORDS    pC-GoldyTALEN
SOURCE      synthetic DNA construct
  ORGANISM  synthetic DNA construct
REFERENCE   1 (bases 1 to 5701)
  AUTHORS   Carlson DF, Tan W, Lillico SG, Stverakova D, Proudfoot C, Christian
            M, Voytas DF, Long CR, Whitelaw CB, Fahrenkrug SC
  TITLE     Efficient TALEN-mediated gene knockout in livestock.
  JOURNAL   Proc Natl Acad Sci U S A. 2012 Oct 1.
  PUBMED    23027955
REFERENCE   2 (bases 1 to 5701)
  AUTHORS   .
  TITLE     Direct Submission
  JOURNAL   Exported May 12, 2021 from SnapGene Server 1.1.58
            http://www.snapgene.com
FEATURES             Location/Qualifiers
     source          1..5701
                     /organism="synthetic DNA construct"
                     /mol_type="other DNA"
     enhancer        104..407
                     /label=CMV enhancer
                     /note="human cytomegalovirus immediate early enhancer"
     promoter        409..684
                     /label=chicken beta-actin promoter
     primer_bind     940..959
                     /label=pCAG-F
                     /note="Rabbit beta-globin intron, for pCAG plasmids,
                     forward primer"
     CDS             1062..1082
                     /codon_start=1
                     /product="nuclear localization signal of SV40 (simian virus
                     40) large T antigen"
                     /label=SV40 NLS
                     /translation="PKKKRKV"
     CDS             1083..1109
                     /codon_start=1
                     /product="epitope tag from the baculovirus Autographa
                     californica GP64 envelope fusion protein"
                     /label=AcV5 tag
                     /translation="SWKDASGWS"
     CDS             complement(1413..1820)
                     /codon_start=1
                     /gene="lacZ fragment"
                     /product="LacZ-alpha fragment of beta-galactosidase"
                     /label=lacZ-alpha
                     /translation="MTMITPSAQLTLTKGNKSWRTSRGGPVPNSPYSESYYARSLAVVL
                     QRRDWENPGVTQLNRLAAHPPFASWRNSEEARTDRPSQQLRSLNGEWDAPCSGARLQGG
                     TRQCIARCMHCLHCGHAATFCNLHKLACVQL"
     primer_bind     1670..1692
                     /label=M13/pUC Forward
                     /note="In lacZ gene"
     primer_bind     1684..1701
                     /label=M13 Forward
                     /note="In lacZ gene. Also called M13-F20 or M13 (-21)
                     Forward"
     primer_bind     1685..1701
                     /label=M13 fwd
                     /note="common sequencing primer, one of multiple similar
                     variants"
     primer_bind     1711..1730
                     /label=T7
                     /note="T7 promoter, forward primer"
     promoter        1711..1729
                     /label=T7 promoter
                     /note="promoter for bacteriophage T7 RNA polymerase"
     primer_bind     complement(1777..1797)
                     /label=T3
                     /note="T3 promoter, forward primer"
     promoter        complement(1777..1795)
                     /label=T3 promoter
                     /note="promoter for bacteriophage T3 RNA polymerase"
     primer_bind     complement(1816..1832)
                     /label=M13 rev
                     /note="common sequencing primer, one of multiple similar
                     variants"
     primer_bind     complement(1816..1832)
                     /label=M13 Reverse
                     /note="In lacZ gene. Also called M13-rev"
     primer_bind     complement(1829..1851)
                     /label=M13/pUC Reverse
                     /note="In lacZ gene"
     protein_bind    1840..1856
                     /label=lac operator
                     /bound_moiety="lac repressor encoded by lacI"
                     /note="The lac repressor binds to the lac operator to
                     inhibit transcription in E. coli. This inhibition can be
                     relieved by adding lactose or
                     isopropyl-beta-D-thiogalactopyranoside (IPTG)."
     promoter        complement(1864..1894)
                     /label=lac promoter
                     /note="promoter for the E. coli lac operon"
     protein_bind    1909..1930
                     /label=CAP binding site
                     /bound_moiety="E. coli catabolite activator protein"
                     /note="CAP binding activates transcription in the presence
                     of cAMP."
     CDS             2119..2706
                     /codon_start=1
                     /product="nonspecific DNA cleavage domain of the FokI
                     endonuclease (Li et al., 1992)"
                     /label=FokI cleavage domain
                     /note="must dimerize to be catalytically active"
                     /translation="QLVKSELEEKKSELRHKLKYVPHEYIELIEIARNSTQDRILEMKV
                     MEFFMKVYGYRGKHLGGSRKPDGAIYTVGSPIDYGVIVDTKAYSGGYNLPIGQADEMQR
                     YVEENQTRNKHINPNEWWKVYPSSVTEFKFLFVSGHFKGNYKAQLTRLNHITNCNGAVL
                     SVEELLIGGEMIKAGTLTLEEVRRKFNNGEINF"
     polyA_signal    2817..2898
                     /label=SV40 poly(A) signal
                     /note="SV40 polyadenylation signal"
     polyA_signal    3022..3103
                     /label=SV40 poly(A) signal
                     /note="SV40 polyadenylation signal"
     rep_origin      complement(3271..3726)
                     /direction=LEFT
                     /label=f1 ori
                     /note="f1 bacteriophage origin of replication; arrow
                     indicates direction of (+) strand synthesis"
     primer_bind     complement(3408..3429)
                     /label=F1ori-F
                     /note="F1 origin, forward primer"
     primer_bind     3620..3639
                     /label=F1ori-R
                     /note="F1 origin, reverse primer"
     promoter        3753..3857
                     /gene="bla"
                     /label=AmpR promoter
     CDS             3858..4718
                     /codon_start=1
                     /gene="bla"
                     /product="beta-lactamase"
                     /label=AmpR
                     /note="confers resistance to ampicillin, carbenicillin, and
                     related antibiotics"
                     /translation="MSIQHFRVALIPFFAAFCLPVFAHPETLVKVKDAEDQLGARVGYI
                     ELDLNSGKILESFRPEERFPMMSTFKVLLCGAVLSRIDAGQEQLGRRIHYSQNDLVEYS
                     PVTEKHLTDGMTVRELCSAAITMSDNTAANLLLTTIGGPKELTAFLHNMGDHVTRLDRW
                     EPELNEAIPNDERDTTMPVAMATTLRKLLTGELLTLASRQQLIDWMEADKVAGPLLRSA
                     LPAGWFIADKSGAGERGSRGIIAALGPDGKPSRIVVIYTTGSQATMDERNRQIAEIGAS
                     LIKHW"
     primer_bind     complement(4076..4095)
                     /label=Amp-R
                     /note="Ampicillin resistance gene, reverse primer"
     rep_origin      4889..5477
                     /direction=RIGHT
                     /label=ori
                     /note="high-copy-number ColE1/pMB1/pBR322/pUC origin of
                     replication"
     primer_bind     5378..5397
                     /label=pBR322ori-F
                     /note="pBR322 origin, forward primer"
     primer_bind     5631..5648
                     /label=L4440
                     /note="L4440 vector, forward primer"
ORIGIN
        1 tcattaatgc agctgagatc ttaagggatt actagtttaa acctagttat taatagtaat
       61 caattacggg gtcattagtt catagcccat atatggagtt ccgcgttaca taacttacgg
      121 taaatggccc gcctggctga ccgcccaacg acccccgccc attgacgtca ataatgacgt
      181 atgttcccat agtaacgcca atagggactt tccattgacg tcaatgggtg gagtatttac
      241 ggtaaactgc ccacttggca gtacatcaag tgtatcatat gccaagtacg ccccctattg
      301 acgtcaatga cggtaaatgg cccgcctggc attatgccca gtacatgacc ttatgggact
      361 ttcctacttg gcagtacatc tacgtattag tcatcgctat taccatggtc gaggtgagcc
      421 ccacgttctg cttcactctc cccatctccc ccccctcccc acccccaatt ttgtatttat
      481 ttatttttta attattttgt gcagcgatgg gggcgggggg ggggggggcg cgcgccaggc
      541 ggggcggggc ggggcgaggg gcggggcggg gcgaggcgga gaggtgcggc ggcagccaat
      601 cagagcggcg cgctccgaaa gtttcctttt atggcgaggc ggcggcggcg gcggccctat
      661 aaaaagcgaa gcgcgcggcg ggcgggagtc gctgcgcgct gccttcgccc cgtgccccgc
      721 tccgccgccg cctcgcgccg cccgccccgg ctctgactga ccgcgttact cccacaggtg
      781 agcgggcggg acggcccttc tcctccgggc tgtaattagc gcttggttta atgacggctt
      841 gtttcttttc tgtggctgcg tgaaagcctt gaggggctcc gggagctaga gcctctgcta
      901 accatgttca tgccttcttc tttttcctac agctcctggg caacgtgctg gttattgtgc
      961 tgtctcatca ttttggcaaa gaattttaag ctaggatcta actcgagaaa gatattgtat
     1021 atatcgtaac aataggaggt tcaacaatgg cttcctcccc tccaaagaaa aagagaaagg
     1081 ttagttggaa ggacgcaagt ggttggtcta gagtggatct acgcacgctc ggctacagtc
     1141 agcagcagca agagaagatc aaaccgaagg tgcgttcgac agtggcgcag caccacgagg
     1201 cactggtggg ccatgggttt acacacgcgc acatcgttgc gctcagccaa cacccggcag
     1261 cgttagggac cgtcgctgtc acgtatcagc acataatcac ggcgttgcca gaggcgacac
     1321 acgaagacat cgttggcgtc ggcaaacagt ggtccggcgc acgcgccctg gaggccttgc
     1381 tcacggatgc gggggagttg agaggtccgc cgttacagtt ggacacaggc caacttgtga
     1441 agattgcaaa acgtggcggc gtgaccgcaa tggaggcagt gcatgcatcg cgcaatgcac
     1501 tgacgggtgc ccccctggag acgggcgccg ctacagggcg cgtcccattc gccattcagg
     1561 ctgcgcaact gttgggaagg gcgatcggtg cgggcctctt cgctattacg ccagctggcg
     1621 aaagggggat gtgctgcaag gcgattaagt tgggtaacgc cagggttttc ccagtcacga
     1681 cgttgtaaaa cgacggccag tgagcgcgcg taatacgact cactataggg cgaattgggt
     1741 accgggcccc ccctcgaggt cctccagctt ttgttccctt tagtgagggt taattgcgcg
     1801 cttggcgtaa tcatggtcat agctgtttcc tgtgtgaaat tgttatccgc tcacaattcc
     1861 acacaacata cgagccggaa gcataaagtg taaagcctgg ggtgcctaat gagtgagcta
     1921 actcacatta attgcgttgc gctcactgcc cgctttccac cggtcgtctc caacgaccac
     1981 ctcgtcgcct tggcctgcct cggcggacgt cctgccatgg atgcagtgaa aaagggattg
     2041 ccgcacgcgc cggaattgat cagaagagtc aatcgccgta ttggcgaacg cacgtcccat
     2101 cgcgttgcct ctagatccca gctagtgaaa tctgaattgg aagagaagaa atctgaactt
     2161 agacataaat tgaaatatgt gccacatgaa tatattgaat tgattgaaat cgcaagaaat
     2221 tcaactcagg atagaatcct tgaaatgaag gtgatggagt tctttatgaa ggtttatggt
     2281 tatcgtggta aacatttggg tggatcaagg aaaccagacg gagcaattta tactgtcgga
     2341 tctcctattg attacggtgt gatcgttgat actaaggcat attcaggagg ttataatctt
     2401 ccaattggtc aagcagatga aatgcaaaga tatgtcgaag agaatcaaac aagaaacaag
     2461 catatcaacc ctaatgaatg gtggaaagtc tatccatctt cagtaacaga atttaagttc
     2521 ttgtttgtga gtggtcattt caaaggaaac tacaaagctc agcttacaag attgaatcat
     2581 atcactaatt gtaatggagc tgttcttagt gtagaagagc ttttgattgg tggagaaatg
     2641 attaaagctg gtacattgac acttgaggaa gtgagaagga aatttaataa cggtgagata
     2701 aacttttaat aggagctcgc ccggggatct aattcaatta gagactaatt caattagagc
     2761 taattcaatt aggatccaga attcattgat gagtttggac aaaccacaac tagaatgcag
     2821 tgaaaaaaat gctttatttg tgaaatttgt gatgctattg ctttatttgt aaccattata
     2881 agctgcaata aacaagttaa caacaacaat tgcattcatt ttatgtttca ggttcagggg
     2941 gaggtgtggg aggtttttta aagcaagtaa aacctctaca aatgtggtca ttgatgagtt
     3001 tggacaaacc acaactagaa tgcagtgaaa aaaatgcttt atttgtgaaa tttgtgatgc
     3061 tattgcttta tttgtaacca ttataagctg caataaacaa gttaacaaca acaattgcat
     3121 tcattttatg tttcaggttc agggggaggt gtgggaggtt ttttaaagca agtaaaacct
     3181 ctacaaatgt ggtcattcag ctggcgtaat agcgaagagg cccgcaccga tcgcccttcc
     3241 caacagttgc gcagcctgaa tggcgaatgg aaattgtaag cgttaatatt ttgttaaaat
     3301 tcgcgttaaa tttttgttaa atcagctcat tttttaacca ataggccgaa atcggcaaaa
     3361 tcccttataa atcaaaagaa tagaccgaga tagggttgag tgttgttcca gtttggaaca
     3421 agagtccact attaaagaac gtggactcca acgtcaaagg nnnnnnnnnn nnnnnnnnnn
     3481 nnnnnnnnnn nnnnnnnnnn nnnnnnnnnt nnnnnnnnnn nnnnnnnnnn nnnnnnnnnn
     3541 nnnnnnnnnn nnnnnnnnnn nnnnnnnnnn nnnnnnnnnn nnnnnnnnnn nnnnnnnnnn
     3601 ngnnnnnnnn nnnnnnnnnn nnnnnnnnnn nnnnnnnnnn nnnnnnnnnn nnnnnnnnnn
     3661 nnnnnnnnnn nnnnnnnnnn nnnnnnnnnn nnnnnnnnnn nnnnnnnnnn nnnnnnnnnn
     3721 nnnnnncagg tggcactttt cggggaaatg tgcgcggaac ccctatttgt ttatttttct
     3781 aaatacattc aaatatgtat ccgctcatga gacaataacc ctgataaatg cttcaataat
     3841 attgaaaaag gaagagtatg agtattcaac atttccgtgt cgcccttatt cccttttttg
     3901 cggcattttg ccttcctgtt tttgctcacc cagaaacgct ggtgaaagta aaagatgctg
     3961 aagatcagtt gggtgcacga gtgggttaca tcgaactgga tctcaacagc ggtaagatcc
     4021 ttgagagttt tcgccccgaa gaacgttttc caatgatgag cacttttaaa gttctgctat
     4081 gtggcgcggt attatcccgt attgacgccg ggcaagagca actcggtcgc cgcatacact
     4141 attctcagaa tgacttggtt gagtactcac cagtcacaga aaagcatctt acggatggca
     4201 tgacagtaag agaattatgc agtgctgcca taaccatgag tgataacact gcggccaact
     4261 tacttctgac aacgatcgga ggaccgaagg agctaaccgc ttttttgcac aacatggggg
     4321 atcatgtaac tcgccttgat cgttgggaac cggagctgaa tgaagccata ccaaacgacg
     4381 agcgtgacac cacgatgcct gtagcaatgg caacaacgtt gcgcaaacta ttaactggcg
     4441 aactacttac tctagcttcc cggcaacaat taatagactg gatggaggcg gataaagttg
     4501 caggaccact tctgcgctcg gcccttccgg ctggctggtt tattgctgat aaatctggag
     4561 ccggtgagcg tgggtctcgc ggtatcattg cagcactggg gccagatggt aagccctccc
     4621 gtatcgtagt tatctacacg acggggagtc aggcaactat ggatgaacga aatagacaga
     4681 tcgctgagat aggtgcctca ctgattaagc attggtaact gtcagaccaa gtttactcat
     4741 atatacttta gattgattta aaacttcatt tttaatttaa aaggatctag gtgaagatcc
     4801 tttttgataa tctcatgacc aaaatccctt aacgtgagtt ttcgttccac tgagcgtcag
     4861 accccgtaga aaagatcaaa ggatcttctt gagatccttt ttttctgcgc gtaatctgct
     4921 gcttgcaaac aaaaaaacca ccgctaccag cggtggtttg tttgccggat caagagctac
     4981 caactctttt tccgaaggta actggcttca gcagagcgca gataccaaat actgtccttc
     5041 tagtgtagcc gtagttaggc caccacttca agaactctgt agcaccgcct acatacctcg
     5101 ctctgctaat cctgttacca gtggctgctg ccagtggcga taagtcgtgt cttaccgggt
     5161 tggactcaag acgatagtta ccggataagg cgcagcggtc gggctgaacg gggggttcgt
     5221 gcacacagcc cagcttggag cgaacgacct acaccgaact gagataccta cagcgtgagc
     5281 tatgagaaag cgccacgctt cccgaaggga gaaaggcgga caggtatccg gtaagcggca
     5341 gggtcggaac aggagagcgc acgagggagc ttccaggggg aaacgcctgg tatctttata
     5401 gtcctgtcgg gtttcgccac ctctgacttg agcgtcgatt tttgtgatgc tcgtcagggg
     5461 ggcggagcct atggaaaaac gccagcaacg cggccttttt acggttcctg gccttttgct
     5521 ggccttttgc tcacatgttc tttcctgcgt tatcccctga ttctgtggat aaccgtatta
     5581 ccgcctttga gtgagctgat accgctcgcc gcagccgaac gaccgagcgc agcgagtcag
     5641 tgagcgagga agcggaagag cgcccaatac gcaaaccgcc tctccccgcg cgttggccga
     5701 t
//
