>Addgene plasmid #38143 | pC-GoldyTALEN | addgene partial sequence | sequence record 56638 | pCAG-F 5'-GCAACGTGCTGGTTATTGTG-3'
AGCTAGGATCTAACTCGAGAAAGATATTGTATATATCGTAACAATAGGAGGTTCAACAATGGCTTCCTCC
CCTCCAAAGAAAAAGAGAAAGGTTAGTTGGAAGGACGCAAGTGGTTGGTCTAGAGTGGATCTACGCACGC
TCGGCTACAGTCAGCAGCAGCAAGAGAAGATCAAACCGAAGGTGCGTTCGACAGTGGCGCAGCACCACGA
GGCACTGGTGGGCCATGGGTTTACACACGCGCACATCGTTGCGCTCAGCCAACACCCGGCAGCGTTAGGG
ACCGTCGCTGTCACGTATCAGCACATAATCACGGCGTTGCCAGAGGCGACACACGAAGACATCGTTGGCG
TCGGCAAACAGTGGTCCGGCGCACGCGCCCTGGAGGCCTTGCTCACGGATGCGGGGGAGTTGAGAGGTCC
GCCGTTACAGTTGGACACAGGCCAACTTGTGAAGATTGCAAAACGTGGCGGCGTGACCGCAATGGAGGCA
GTGCATGCATCGCGCAATGCACTGACGGGTGCCCCCCTGGAGACGGGCGCCGCTACAGGGCGCGTCCCAT
TCGCCATTCAGGCTGCGCAACTGTTGGGAAGGGCGATCGGTGCGGGCCTCTTCGCTATTACGCCAGCTGG
CGAAAGGGGGATGTGCTGCAAGGCGATTAAGTTGGGTAACGCCAGGGTTTTCCCAGTCACGACGTTGTAA
AACGACGGCCAGTGAGCGCGCGTAA
