>Addgene plasmid #38143 | pC-GoldyTALEN | addgene partial sequence | sequence record 56639 | T7 5'-TAATACGACTCACTATAGGG-3'
CTCCAGCTTTTGTTCCCTTTAGTGAGGGTTAATTGCGCGCTTGGCGTAATCATGGTCATAGCTGTTTCCT
GTGTGAAATTGTTATCCGCTCACAATTCCACACAACATACGAGCCGGAAGCATAAAGTGTAAAGCCTGGG
GTGCCTAATGAGTGAGCTAACTCACATTAATTGCGTTGCGCTCACTGCCCGCTTTCCACCGGTCGTCTCC
AACGACCACCTCGTCGCCTTGGCCTGCCTCGGCGGACGTCCTGCCATGGATGCAGTGAAAAAGGGATTGC
CGCACGCGCCGGAATTGATCAGAAGAGTCAATCGCCGTATTGGCGAACGCACGTCCCATCGCGTTGCCTC
TAGATCCCAGCTAGTGAAATCTGAATTGGAAGAGAAGAAATCTGAACTTAGACATAAATTGAAATATGTG
CCACATGAATATATTGAATTGATTGAAATCGCAAGAAATTCAACTCAGGATAGAATCCTTGAAATGAAGG
TGATGGAGTTCTTTATGAAGGTTTATGGTTATCGTGGTAAACATTTGGGTGGATCAAGGAAACCAGACGG
AGCAATTTATACTGTCGGATCTCCTATTGATTACGGTGTGATCGTTGATACTAAGGCATATTCAGGAGGT
TATAATCTTCCAATTGGTCAAGCAGATGAAATGCAAAGATATGTCGAAGAGAATCAAACAAGAAACAAGC
ATATCAACCCTAATGAATGGTGGAAAGTCTATCCATCTTCAGTAACAGAATTTAAGTTCTTGTTTGTGAG
TGGTCATTTCAAAGGAAACTACAAAGCTCAGCTTACAAGATTGAATCATATCACTAATTGTAATGGAGCT
GTTCTTAGTG
