>Addgene plasmid #38143 | pC-GoldyTALEN | addgene partial sequence | sequence record 56640 | T3 5'-GCAATTAACCCTCACTAAAGG-3'
CCGGTACCCAATTCGCCCTATAGTGAGTCGTATTACGCGCGCTCACTGGCCGTCGTTTTACAACGTCGTG
ACTGGGAAAACCCTGGCGTTACCCAACTTAATCGCCTTGCAGCACATCCCCCTTTCGCCAGCTGGCGTAA
TAGCGAAGAGGCCCGCACCGATCGCCCTTCCCAACAGTTGCGCAGCCTGAATGGCGAATGGGACGCGCCC
TGTAGCGGCGCCCGTCTCCAGGGGGGCACCCGTCAGTGCATTGCGCGATGCATGCACTGCCTCCATTGCG
GTCACGCCGCCACGTTTTGCAATCTTCACAAGTTGGCCTGTGTCCAACTGTAACGGCGGACCTCTCAACT
CCCCCGCATCCGTGAGCAAGGCCTCCAGGGCGCGTGCGCCGGACCACTGTTTGCCGACGCCAACGATGTC
TTCGTGTGTCGCCTCTGGCAACGCCGTGATTATGTGCTGATACGTGACAGCGACGGTCCCTAACGCTGCC
GGGTGTTGGCTGAGCGCAACGATGTGCGCGTGTGTAAACCCATGGCCCACCAGTGCCTCGTGGTGCTGCG
CCACTGTCGAACGCACCTTCGGTTTGATCTTCTCTTGCTGCTGCTGACTGTAGCCGAGCGTGCGTAGATC
CACTCTAGACCAACCACTTGCGTCCTTCCAACTAACCTTTCTCTTTTTCTTTGGAGGGGAGGAAGCCATT
GTTGAACCTCCTATTGTTACGATATATACAATATCTTTCTCGAGTTAGATCCTAGCTTAAAATTCTTTGC
CAAAATGATGAGACAGCACAATAACCAGCACGTTGCCCAGGAGCTGTAGGAAAAAGAAGA
